>Addgene plasmid #71454 | pLV-WT-STAT1 | addgene full sequence | sequence record 142908 | Addgene NGS result
CAGCTGGCACGACAGGTTTCCCGACTGGAAAGCGGGCAGTGAGCGCAACGCAATTAATGTGAGTTAGCTC
ACTCATTAGGCACCCCAGGCTTTACACTTTATGCTTCCGGCTCGTATGTTGTGTGGAATTGTGAGCGGAT
AACAATTTCACACAGGAAACAGCTATGACCATGATTACGCCAAGCGCGCAATTAACCCTCACTAAAGGGA
ACAAAAGCTGGAGCTGCAAGCTTAATGTAGTCTTATGCAATACTCTTGTAGTCTTGCAACATGGTAACGA
TGAGTTAGCAACATGCCTTACAAGGAGAGAAAAAGCACCGTGCATGCCGATTGGTGGAAGTAAGGTGGTA
CGATCGTGCCTTATTAGGAAGGCAACAGACGGGTCTGACATGGATTGGACGAACCACTGAATTGCCGCAT
TGCAGAGATATTGTATTTAAGTGCCTAGCTCGATACATAAACGGGTCTCTCTGGTTAGACCAGATCTGAG
CCTGGGAGCTCTCTGGCTAACTAGGGAACCCACTGCTTAAGCCTCAATAAAGCTTGCCTTGAGTGCTTCA
AGTAGTGTGTGCCCGTCTGTTGTGTGACTCTGGTAACTAGAGATCCCTCAGACCCTTTTAGTCAGTGTGG
AAAATCTCTAGCAGTGGCGCCCGAACAGGGACTTGAAAGCGAAAGGGAAACCAGAGGAGCTCTCTCGACG
CAGGACTCGGCTTGCTGAAGCGCGCACGGCAAGAGGCGAGGGGCGGCGACTGGTGAGTACGCCAAAAATT
TTGACTAGCGGAGGCTAGAAGGAGAGAGATGGGTGCGAGAGCGTCAGTATTAAGCGGGGGAGAATTAGAT
CGCGATGGGAAAAAATTCGGTTAAGGCCAGGGGGAAAGAAAAAATATAAATTAAAACATATAGTATGGGC
AAGCAGGGAGCTAGAACGATTCGCAGTTAATCCTGGCCTGTTAGAAACATCAGAAGGCTGTAGACAAATA
CTGGGACAGCTACAACCATCCCTTCAGACAGGATCAGAAGAACTTAGATCATTATATAATACAGTAGCAA
CCCTCTATTGTGTGCATCAAAGGATAGAGATAAAAGACACCAAGGAAGCTTTAGACAAGATAGAGGAAGA
GCAAAACAAAAGTAAGACCACCGCACAGCAAGCGGCCGCTGATCTTCAGACCTGGAGGAGGAGATATGAG
GGACAATTGGAGAAGTGAATTATATAAATATAAAGTAGTAAAAATTGAACCATTAGGAGTAGCACCCACC
AAGGCAAAGAGAAGAGTGGTGCAGAGAGAAAAAAGAGCAGTGGGAATAGGAGCTTTGTTCCTTGGGTTCT
TGGGAGCAGCAGGAAGCACTATGGGCGCAGCGTCAATGACGCTGACGGTACAGGCCAGACAATTATTGTC
TGGTATAGTGCAGCAGCAGAACAATTTGCTGAGGGCTATTGAGGCGCAACAGCATCTGTTGCAACTCACA
GTCTGGGGCATCAAGCAGCTCCAGGCAAGAATCCTGGCTGTGGAAAGATACCTAAAGGATCAACAGCTCC
TGGGGATTTGGGGTTGCTCTGGAAAACTCATTTGCACCACTGCTGTGCCTTGGAATGCTAGTTGGAGTAA
TAAATCTCTGGAACAGATTTGGAATCACACGACCTGGATGGAGTGGGACAGAGAAATTAACAATTACACA
AGCTTAATACACTCCTTAATTGAAGAATCGCAAAACCAGCAAGAAAAGAATGAACAAGAATTATTGGAAT
TAGATAAATGGGCAAGTTTGTGGAATTGGTTTAACATAACAAATTGGCTGTGGTATATAAAATTATTCAT
AATGATAGTAGGAGGCTTGGTAGGTTTAAGAATAGTTTTTGCTGTACTTTCTATAGTGAATAGAGTTAGG
CAGGGATATTCACCATTATCGTTTCAGACCCACCTCCCAACCCCGAGGGGACCCGACAGGCCCGAAGGAA
TAGAAGAAGAAGGTGGAGAGAGAGACAGAGACAGATCCATTCGATTAGTGAACGGATCTCGACGGTATCG
GTTAACTTTTAAAAGAAAAGGGGGGATTGGGGGGTACAGTGCAGGGGAAAGAATAGTAGACATAATAGCA
ACAGACATACAAACTAAAGAATTACAAAAACAAATTACAAAATTCAAAATTTTATCGATTATCCAGCCCT
CACTCCTTCGATCACTCGAGTTTACCACTCCCTATCAGTGATAGAGAAAAGTGAAAGTCGAGTTTACCAC
TCCCTATCAGTGATAGAGAAAAGTGAAAGTCGAGTTTACCACTCCCTATCAGTGATAGAGAAAAGTGAAA
GTCGAGTTTACCACTCCCTATCAGTGATAGAGAAAAGTGAAAGTCGAGTTTACCACTCCCTATCAGTGAT
AGAGAAAAGTGAAAGTCGAGCTCGGTACCCGGGTCGAGAGTTCCGCGTTACATAACTTACGGTAAATGGC
CCGCCTGGCTGACCGCCCAACGACCCCCGCCCATTGACGTCAATAATGACGTATGTTCCCATAGTAACGC
CAATAGGGACTTTCCATTGACGTCAATGGGTGGAGTATTTACGGTAAACTGCCCACTTGGCAGTACATCA
AGTGTGTCATATGCCAAGTACGCCCCCTATTGACGTCAATGACGGTAAATGGCCCGCCTGGCATTATGCC
CAGTACATGACCTTATGGGACTTTCCTACTTGGCAGTACATCTACGTATTAGTCATCGCTATTACCATGG
TGATGCGGTTTTGGCAGTACATCAATGGGCGTGGATAGCGGTTTGACTCACGGGGATTTCCAAGTCTCCA
CCCCATTGACGTCAATGGGAGTTTGTTTTGGCACCAAAATCAACGGGACTTTCCAAAATGTCGTAACAAC
TCCGCCCCATTGACGCAAATGGGCGGTAGGCGTGTACGGTGGGAGGTCTATATAAGCAGAGCTCTCTGGC
TAACTAGAGAACCCACTGCTTACTGGCTTATCGAAATTAATACGACTCACTATAGGGAGACCCAAGCTTG
GTACCGAGCTCGGATCCACTAGTAACGGCCGCCAGTGTGCTGGAATTCTGCAGATATCCATCACACTGGC
GGCCGCACAAGGTGGCAGGATGTCTCAGTGGTACGAACTTCAGCAGCTTGACTCAAAATTCCTGGAGCAG
GTTCACCAGCTTTATGATGACAGTTTTCCCATGGAAATCAGACAGTACCTGGCACAGTGGTTAGAAAAGC
AAGACTGGGAGCACGCTGCCAATGATGTTTCATTTGCCACCATCCGTTTTCATGACCTCCTGTCACAGCT
GGATGATCAATATAGTCGCTTTTCTTTGGAGAATAACTTCTTGCTACAGCATAACATAAGGAAAAGCAAG
CGTAATCTTCAGGATAATTTTCAGGAAGACCCAATCCAGATGTCTATGATCATTTACAGCTGTCTGAAGG
AAGAAAGGAAAATTCTGGAAAACGCCCAGAGATTTAATCAGGCTCAGTCGGGGAATATTCAGAGCACAGT
GATGTTAGACAAACAGAAAGAGCTTGACAGTAAAGTCAGAAATGTGAAGGACAAGGTTATGTGTATAGAG
CATGAAATCAAGAGCCTGGAAGATTTACAAGATGAATATGACTTCAAATGCAAAACCTTGCAGAACAGAG
AACACGAGACCAATGGTGTGGCAAAGAGTGATCAGAAACAAGAACAGCTGTTACTCAAGAAGATGTATTT
AATGCTTGACAATAAGAGAAAGGAAGTAGTTCACAAAATAATAGAGTTGCTGAATGTCACTGAACTTACC
CAGAATGCCCTGATTAATGATGAACTAGTGGAGTGGAAGCGGAGACAGCAGAGCGCCTGTATTGGGGGGC
CGCCCAATGCTTGCTTGGATCAGCTGCAGAACTGGTTCACTATAGTTGCGGAGAGTCTGCAGCAAGTTCG
GCAGCAGCTTAAAAAGTTGGAGGAATTGGAACAGAAATACACCTACGAACATGACCCTATCACAAAAAAC
AAACAAGTGTTATGGGACCGCACCTTCAGTCTTTTCCAGCAGCTCATTCAGAGCTCGTTTGTGGTGGAAA
GACAGCCCTGCATGCCAACGCACCCTCAGAGGCCGCTGGTCTTGAAGACAGGGGTCCAGTTCACTGTGAA
GTTGAGACTGTTGGTGAAATTGCAAGAGCTGAATTATAATTTGAAAGTCAAAGTCTTATTTGATAAAGAT
GTGAATGAGAGAAATACAGTAAAAGGATTTAGGAAGTTCAACATTTTGGGCACGCACACAAAAGTGATGA
ACATGGAGGAGTCCACCAATGGCAGTCTGGCGGCTGAATTTCGGCACCTGCAATTGAAAGAACAGAAAAA
TGCTGGCACCAGAACGAATGAGGGTCCTCTCATCGTTACTGAAGAGCTTCACTCCCTTAGTTTTGAAACC
CAATTGTGCCAGCCTGGTTTGGTAATTGACCTCGAGACGACCTCTCTGCCCGTTGTGGTGATCTCCAACG
TCAGCCAGCTCCCGAGCGGTTGGGCCTCCATCCTTTGGTACAACATGCTGGTGGCGGAACCCAGGAATCT
GTCCTTCTTCCTGACTCCACCATGTGCACGATGGGCTCAGCTTTCAGAAGTGCTGAGTTGGCAGTTTTCT
TCTGTCACCAAAAGAGGTCTCAATGTGGACCAGCTGAACATGTTGGGAGAGAAGCTTCTTGGTCCTAACG
CCAGCCCCGATGGTCTCATTCCGTGGACGAGGTTTTGTAAGGAAAATATAAATGATAAAAATTTTCCCTT
CTGGCTTTGGATTGAAAGCATCCTAGAACTCATTAAAAAACACCTGCTCCCTCTCTGGAATGATGGGTGC
ATCATGGGCTTCATCAGCAAGGAGCGAGAGCGTGCCCTGTTGAAGGACCAGCAGCCGGGGACCTTCCTGC
TGCGGTTCAGTGAGAGCTCCCGGGAAGGGGCCATCACATTCACATGGGTGGAGCGGTCCCAGAACGGAGG
CGAACCTGACTTCCATGCGGTTGAACCCTACACGAAGAAAGAACTTTCTGCTGTTACTTTCCCTGACATC
ATTCGCAATTACAAAGTCATGGCTGCTGAGAATATTCCTGAGAATCCCCTGAAGTATCTGTATCCAAATA
TTGACAAAGACCATGCCTTTGGAAAGTATTACTCCAGGCCAAAGGAAGCACCAGAGCCAATGGAACTTGA
TGGCCCTAAAGGAACTGGATATATCAAGACTGAGTTGATTTCTGTGTCTGAAGTTCACCCTTCTAGACTT
CAGACCACAGACAACCTGCTCCCCATGTCTCCTGAGGAGTTTGACGAGGTGTCTCGGATAGTGGGCTCTG
TAGAATTCGACAGTATGATGAACACAGTAGACTACAAGGACGACGATGACAAGTAGGCTAGCGGATCCGA
ATTCGGCGCAGCACCATGGCCTGAAATAACCTCTGAAAGAGGAACTTGGTTAGGTACCTTCTGAGGCGGA
AAGAACCAGCTGTGGAATGTGTGTCAGTTAGGGTGTGGAAAGTCCCCAGGCTCCCCAGCAGGCAGAAGTA
TGCAAAGCATGCATCTCAATTAGTCAGCAACCAGGTGTGGAAAGTCCCCAGGCTCCCCAGCAGGCAGAAG
TATGCAAAGCATGCATCTCAATTAGTCAGCAACCATAGTCCCGCCCCTAACTCCGCCCATCCCGCCCCTA
ACTCCGCCCAGTTCCGCCCATTCTCCGCCCCATGGCTGACTAATTTTTTTTATTTATGCAGAGGCCGAGG
CCGCCTCGGCCTCTGAGCTATTCCAGAAGTAGTGAGGAGGCTTTTTTGGAGGCCTAGGCTTTTGCAAAAA
GCTTACCATGACCGAGTACAAGCCCACGGTGCGCCTCGCCACCCGCGACGACGTCCCCAGGGCCGTACGC
ACCCTCGCCGCCGCGTTCGCCGACTACCCCGCCACGCGCCACACCGTCGATCCGGACCGCCACATCGAGC
GGGTCACCGAGCTGCAAGAACTCTTCCTCACGCGCGTCGGGCTCGACATCGGCAAGGTGTGGGTCGCGGA
CGACGGCGCCGCGGTGGCGGTCTGGACCACGCCGGAGAGCGTCGAAGCGGGGGCGGTGTTCGCCGAGATC
GGCCCGCGCATGGCCGAGTTGAGCGGTTCCCGGCTGGCCGCGCAGCAACAGATGGAAGGCCTCCTGGCGC
CGCACCGGCCCAAGGAGCCCGCGTGGTTCCTGGCCACCGTCGGCGTCTCGCCCGACCACCAGGGCAAGGG
TCTGGGCAGCGCCGTCGTGCTCCCCGGAGTGGAGGCGGCCGAGCGCGCCGGGGTGCCCGCCTTCCTGGAG
ACCTCCGCGCCCCGCAACCTCCCCTTCTACGAGCGGCTCGGCTTCACCGTCACCGCCGACGTCGAGGTGC
CCGAAGGACCGCGCACCTGGTGCATGACCCGCAAGCCCGGTGCCTGACGCCCGCCCCACGACCCGCAGCG
CCCGACCGAAAGGAGCGCACGACCCCATGCATCGATACCGTCGACCTCGACAATCAACCTCTGGATTACA
AAATTTGTGAAAGATTGACTGGTATTCTTAACTATGTTGCTCCTTTTACGCTATGTGGATACGCTGCTTT
AATGCCTTTGTATCATGCTATTGCTTCCCGTATGGCTTTCATTTTCTCCTCCTTGTATAAATCCTGGTTG
CTGTCTCTTTATGAGGAGTTGTGGCCCGTTGTCAGGCAACGTGGCGTGGTGTGCACTGTGTTTGCTGACG
CAACCCCCACTGGTTGGGGCATTGCCACCACCTGTCAGCTCCTTTCCGGGACTTTCGCTTTCCCCCTCCC
TATTGCCACGGCGGAACTCATCGCCGCCTGCCTTGCCCGCTGCTGGACAGGGGCTCGGCTGTTGGGCACT
GACAATTCCGTGGTGTTGTCGGGGAAGCTGACGTCCTTTCCATGGCTGCTCGCCTGTGTTGCCACCTGGA
TTCTGCGCGGGACGTCCTTCTGCTACGTCCCTTCGGCCCTCAATCCAGCGGACCTTCCTTCCCGCGGCCT
GCTGCCGGCTCTGCGGCCTCTTCCGCGTCTTCGCCTTCGCCCTCAGACGAGTCGGATCTCCCTTTGGGCC
GCCTCCCCGCCTGGAATTAATTCGAGCTCGGTACCTTTAAGACCAATGACTTACAAGGCAGCTGTAGATC
TTAGCCACTTTTTAAAAGAAAAGGGGGGACTGGAAGGGCTAATTCACTCCCACGAAGACAAGAATTGAAT
AACTTCGTATAGCATACATTATACGAAGTTATACCGATTCTGCTTTTTGCTTCTACTGGGTCTCTCTGGT
TAGACCAGATCTGAGCCTGGGAGCTCTCTGGCTAACTAGGGAACCCACTGCTTAAGCCTCAATAAAGCTT
GCCTTGAGTGCTTCAAGTAGTGTGTGCCCGTCTGTTGTGTGACTCTGGTAACTAGAGATCCCTCAGACCC
TTTCAGTCAGTGTGGAAAATCTCTAGCAGTAGTAGTTCATGTCATCTTATTATTCAGTATTTATAACTTG
CAAAGAAATGAATATCAGAGAGTGAGAGGAACTTGTTTATTGCAGCTTATAATGGTTACAAATAAAGCAA
TAGCATCACAAATTTCACAAATAAAGCATTTTTTTCACTGCATTCTAGTTGTGGTTTGTCCAAACTCATC
AATGTATCTTATCATGTCTGGCTCTAGCTATCCCGCCCCTAACTCCGCCCATCCCGCCCCTAACTCCGCC
CAGTTCCGCCCATTCTCCGCCCCATGGCTGACTAATTTTTTTTATTTATGCAGAGGCCGAGGCCGCCTCA
TCGATGCGGCCGCGCCTCGGCCTCTGAGCTATTCCAGAAGTAGTGAGGAGGCTTTTTTGGAGGCCTAGGG
ACGTACCCAATTCGCCCTATAGTGAGTCGTATTACGCGCGCTCACTGGCCGTCGTTTTACAACGTCGTGA
CTGGGAAAACCCTGGCGTTACCCAACTTAATCGCCTTGCAGCACATCCCCCTTTCGCCAGCTGGCGTAAT
AGCGAAGAGGCCCGCACCGATCGCCCTTCCCAACAGTTGCGCAGCCTGAATGGCGAATGGG
[124 nt withheld, positions 8042-8165]
C
[91 nt withheld, positions 8167-8257]
A
[49 nt withheld, positions 8259-8307]
CCTTTGACGTTGGAGTCCACGTTCTTT
[37 nt withheld, positions 8335-8371]
ACCCTATCTCGGTCTATTCTTTTGATTTATAAGGGATTTTGCCGATTTCGGCCTATTGGTTAAAAAATGA
GCTGATTTAACAAAAATTTAACGCGAATTTTAACAAAATATTAACGCTTACAATTTAGGTGGCACTTTTC
GGGGAAATGTGCGCGGAACCCCTATTTGTTTATTTTTCTAAATACATTCAAATATGTATCCGCTCATGAG
ACAATAACCCTGATAAATGCTTCAATAATATTGAAAAAGGAAGAGTATGAGTATTCAACATTTCCGTGTC
GCCCTTATTCCCTTTTTTGCGGCATTTTGCCTTCCTGTTTTTGCTCACCCAGAAACGCTGGTGAAAGTAA
AAGATGCTGAAGATCAGTTGGGTGCACGAGTGGGTTACATCGAACTGGATCTCAACAGCGGTAAGATCCT
TGAGAGTTTTCGCCCCGAAGAACGTTTTCCAATGATGAGCACTTTTAAAGTTCTGCTATGTGGCGCGGTA
TTATCCCGTATTGACGCCGGGCAAGAGCAACTCGGTCGCCGCATACACTATTCTCAGAATGACTTGGTTG
AGTACTCACCAGTCACAGAAAAGCATCTTACGGATGGCATGACAGTAAGAGAATTATGCAGTGCTGCCAT
AACCATGAGTGATAACACTGCGGCCAACTTACTTCTGACAACGATCGGAGGACCGAAGGAGCTAACCGCT
TTTTTGCACAACATGGGGGATCATGTAACTCGCCTTGATCGTTGGGAACCGGAGCTGAATGAAGCCATAC
CAAACGACGAGCGTGACACCACGATGCCTGTAGCAATGGCAACAACGTTGCGCAAACTATTAACTGGCGA
ACTACTTACTCTAGCTTCCCGGCAACAATTAATAGACTGGATGGAGGCGGATAAAGTTGCAGGACCACTT
CTGCGCTCGGCCCTTCCGGCTGGCTGGTTTATTGCTGATAAATCTGGAGCCGGTGAGCGTGGGTCTCGCG
GTATCATTGCAGCACTGGGGCCAGATGGTAAGCCCTCCCGTATCGTAGTTATCTACACGACGGGGAGTCA
GGCAACTATGGATGAACGAAATAGACAGATCGCTGAGATAGGTGCCTCACTGATTAAGCATTGGTAACTG
TCAGACCAAGTTTACTCATATATACTTTAGATTGATTTAAAACTTCATTTTTAATTTAAAAGGATCTAGG
TGAAGATCCTTTTTGATAATCTCATGACCAAAATCCCTTAACGTGAGTTTTCGTTCCACTGAGCGTCAGA
CCCCGTAGAAAAGATCAAAGGATCTTCTTGAGATCCTTTTTTTCTGCGCGTAATCTGCTGCTTGCAAACA
AAAAAACCACCGCTACCAGCGGTGGTTTGTTTGCCGGATCAAGAGCTACCAACTCTTTTTCCGAAGGTAA
CTGGCTTCAGCAGAGCGCAGATACCAAATACTGTTCTTCTAGTGTAGCCGTAGTTAGGCCACCACTTCAA
GAACTCTGTAGCACCGCCTACATACCTCGCTCTGCTAATCCTGTTACCAGTGGCTGCTGCCAGTGGCGAT
AAGTCGTGTCTTACCGGGTTGGACTCAAGACGATAGTTACCGGATAAGGCGCAGCGGTCGGGCTGAACGG
GGGGTTCGTGCACACAGCCCAGCTTGGAGCGAACGACCTACACCGAACTGAGATACCTACAGCGTGAGCT
ATGAGAAAGCGCCACGCTTCCCGAAGGGAGAAAGGCGGACAGGTATCCGGTAAGCGGCAGGGTCGGAACA
GGAGAGCGCACGAGGGAGCTTCCAGGGGGAAACGCCTGGTATCTTTATAGTCCTGTCGGGTTTCGCCACC
TCTGACTTGAGCGTCGATTTTTGTGATGCTCGTCAGGGGGGCGGAGCCTATGGAAAAACGCCAGCAACGC
GGCCTTTTTACGGTTCCTGGCCTTTTGCTGGCCTTTTGCTCACATGTTCTTTCCTGCGTTATCCCCTGAT
TCTGTGGATAACCGTATTACCGCCTTTGAGTGAGCTGATACCGCTCGCCGCAGCCGAACGACCGAGCGCA
GCGAGTCAGTGAGCGAGGAAGCGGAAGAGCGCCCAATACGCAAACCGCCTCTCCCCGCGCGTTGGCCGAT
TCATTAATG
Features (pLannotate 1.2.2; 37 found; start..end, strand, type, name):
     55..76      +  protein_bind   CAP binding site: CAP binding activates transcription in the presence of cAMP. E. coli catabolite activator protein
     91..121     +  promoter       lac promoter: promoter for the E. coli lac operon
    129..145     +  protein_bind   lac operator: The lac repressor binds to the lac operator to inhibit transcription in E. coli. This inhibition can be relieved by adding lactose or isopropyl-β-D-thiogalactopyranoside (IPTG). lac repressor encoded by lacI
    190..208     +  promoter       T3 promoter: promoter for bacteriophage T3 RNA polymerase
    236..462     +  promoter       RSV promoter: Rous sarcoma virus enhancer/promoter
    463..643     +  LTR            5' LTR (truncated): truncated 5' long terminal repeat (LTR) from HIV-1
    690..815     +  misc_feature   HIV-1 Ψ: packaging signal of human immunodeficiency virus type 1
    799..1162    +  CDS            HIV-1 gag (fragment): gag protein from human immunodeficiency virus 1; gag
   1308..1541    +  misc_feature   RRE: The Rev response element (RRE) of HIV-1 allows for Rev-dependent mRNA export from the nucleus to the cytoplasm.
   1918..2018    +  CDS            Rev (fragment): human immunodeficiency virus 1 (HIV-1) Rev protein; rev; enhances nuclear export of unspliced and incompletely spliced viral mRNAs
   2037..2153    +  misc_feature   cPPT/CTS: central polypurine tract and central termination sequence of HIV-1
   2159..2179    +  CDS            gag (truncated) (fragment): truncated Moloney murine leukemia virus (MMLV) gag gene lacking the start codon
   2186..2400    +  protein_bind   tetracycline response element (fragment): contains seven copies of the tetracycline operator tetO tetracycline repressor TetR
   2426..2729    +  enhancer       CMV enhancer: human cytomegalovirus immediate early enhancer
   2730..2933    +  promoter       CMV promoter: human cytomegalovirus (CMV) immediate early promoter
   2929..2962    +  LTR            5' LTR (truncated) (fragment): truncated 5' long terminal repeat (LTR) from HIV-1
   2978..2996    +  promoter       T7 promoter: promoter for bacteriophage T7 RNA polymerase
   3100..5349    +  CDS            STAT1: STAT1_HUMAN - Experimental evidence at protein level: Swiss-Prot protein existence level 1. Signal transducer and transcription activator that mediates cellular responses to interferons (IFNs), cytokine KITLG/SCF and other cytokines and other growth factors. Following type I IFN (IFN-alpha and IFN-beta) binding to cell surface receptors, signaling via protein kinases leads to activation of Jak kinases (TYK2 and JAK1) and to tyrosine phosphorylation of STAT1 and STAT2. The phosphorylated STATs dimerize and associate with ISGF3G/IRF-9 to form a complex termed ISGF3 transcription factor, that ent
   5353..5373    +  CDS            FLAG (fragment): FLAG® epitope tag, followed by an enterokinase cleavage site
   5451..5808    +  promoter       SV40 promoter: SV40 enhancer and early promoter
   5818..6417    +  CDS            PuroR: puromycin N-acetyltransferase; pac from Streptomyces alboniger; confers resistance to puromycin
   6471..6490    +  misc_feature   MCS (fragment): pBluescript multiple cloning site
   6492..7080    +  misc_feature   WPRE: woodchuck hepatitis virus posttranscriptional regulatory element
   7101..7169    +  CDS            nef (fragment): NEF_HV1Z2 - Experimental evidence at protein level: Swiss-Prot protein existence level 1. Extracellular Nef protein targets CD4(+) T-lymphocytes for apoptosis by interacting with CXCR4 surface receptors. From Human immunodeficiency virus type 1 group M subtype D (isolate Z2/CDC-Z34) (HIV-1).
   7171..7203    +  LTR            3' LTR (ΔU3) (fragment): self-inactivating 3' long terminal repeat (LTR) from HIV-1
   7209..7242    +  protein_bind   loxP: Cre-mediated recombination occurs in the 8-bp core sequence (GCATACAT). Cre recombinase
   7268..7448    +  LTR            5' LTR (truncated): truncated 5' long terminal repeat (LTR) from HIV-1
   7520..7641    +  polyA_signal   SV40 poly(A) signal: SV40 polyadenylation signal
   7661..7769    +  promoter       SV40 promoter (fragment): SV40 enhancer and early promoter
   7785..7835    +  CDS            SELP_SV40 (fragment): Protein inferred from homology: Swiss-Prot protein existence level 3. May play a role in the lytic cycle. From Simian virus 40 (SV40).
   7856..7874    -  promoter       T7 promoter: promoter for bacteriophage T7 RNA polymerase
   7882..8037    +  CDS            lacZα (fragment): LacZα fragment of β-galactosidase; lacZ fragment
   8042..8470    +  rep_origin     f1 ori (sequence partly withheld): f1 bacteriophage origin of replication; arrow indicates direction of (+) strand synthesis
   8523..8627    +  promoter       AmpR promoter: bla
   8628..9488    +  CDS            AmpR: β-lactamase; bla; confers resistance to ampicillin, carbenicillin, and related antibiotics
   9659..10247   +  rep_origin     ori: high-copy-number ColE1/pMB1/pBR322/pUC origin of replication
  10430..42      +  CDS            lacI (fragment) (across the origin): lac repressor; lacI; The lac repressor binds to the lac operator to inhibit transcription in E. coli. This inhibition can be relieved by adding lactose or isopropyl-β-D-thiogalactopyranoside (IPTG).
