[The description below was written by a language model from this plasmid's Addgene catalogue record and pLannotate feature annotations shown in this document.]
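Description:
pLV-WT-STAT1 is a lentiviral expression plasmid of about 10.5 kb that carries wild-type human STAT1 in the pLV-tetO-CMV-SV40-puro-LoxP backbone. It is propagated in E. coli through a high-copy ColE1/pUC-type origin with ampicillin resistance (bla), and it also retains an f1 origin and remnants of a lac/pBluescript-type cloning region. The viral portion has a third-generation layout. An RSV promoter drives a truncated HIV-1 5' LTR, followed by the Ψ packaging signal with a gag fragment, the Rev response element and the cPPT/CTS. At the 3' end sit a WPRE and a self-inactivating ΔU3 LTR, followed by an SV40 polyadenylation signal. A single loxP site is annotated within the 3' LTR region. In vectors of this design the site is normally copied to both LTRs during reverse transcription, so the integrated provirus would be flanked by loxP and could be excised by Cre, although the record does not state this use.

The payload is the full STAT1 coding sequence, cloned between XbaI and EcoRI and fused at its C terminus to a backbone-encoded FLAG epitope for detection or immunoprecipitation. Transcription comes from the CMV enhancer/promoter, which is preceded by a partial tetracycline response element with tetO repeats. This suggests tetracycline-regulatable expression in cells supplying a suitable regulator, but the record gives no details of how it is regulated. Downstream, an SV40 early promoter drives puromycin N-acetyltransferase, allowing selection of transduced mammalian cells. STAT1 is the interferon-responsive signal transducer and transcription factor that forms part of ISGF3. The construct is intended for stable lentiviral expression of the wild-type protein, and the associated study examined how STAT1 sustains the expression of interferon-induced genes.
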