Addgene plasmid #71454: pLV-WT-STAT1
Purpose: Lentiviral expression of WT-STAT1
Depositing lab: George Stark. Depositing organization: Cleveland Clinic Foundation. Publication: Unphosphorylated STAT1 prolongs the expression of interferon-induced immune regulatory genes. Cheon H, Stark GR. Proc Natl Acad Sci U S A. 2009 Jun 9;106(23):9373-8. doi: 10.1073/pnas.0903487106. Epub 2009 May 28. PubMed 19478064.
Backbone
  Vector backbone: pLV-tetO-CMV-SV40-puro-LoxP
  Backbone manufacturer: Andrei Gudkov lab
  Vector type: Lentiviral
  Selectable markers: Puromycin
Growth in bacteria
  Bacterial resistance: Ampicillin, 100 μg/mL
  Growth temperature: 37°C
  Growth strain: NEB Stable
  Copy number: Unknown
Gene/Insert
  Gene/Insert name: STAT1
  Species: H. sapiens (human)
  Entrez Gene: STAT1 (a.k.a. CANDF7, IMD31A, IMD31B, IMD31C, ISGF-3, STAT91)
  Promoter: CMV
  Tag / fusion protein: FLAG (C terminal on backbone)
  Cloning method: Restriction Enzyme; 5′ cloning site XbaI (unknown if destroyed); 3′ cloning site EcoRI (unknown if destroyed)
  Sequencing primers: 5′ GGAGTTTGTTTTGGCACCA; 3′ CTCTTTCAGAGGTTATTTCAGG
Terms and licenses: Academic/Nonprofit Terms; Industry Terms: Not Available to Industry
How to cite: pLV-WT-STAT1 was a gift from George Stark (Addgene plasmid # 71454 ; http://n2t.net/addgene:71454 ; RRID:Addgene_71454)
