>Addgene plasmid #71454 | pLV-WT-STAT1 | addgene partial sequence | sequence record 132596 | STAT1-R 5'-CTCTTTCAGAGGTTATTTCAGG-3'
CCTACTTGTCATCGTCGTCCTTGTAGTCTACTGTGTTCATCATACTGTCGAATTCTACAGAGCCCACTAT
CCGAGACACCTCGTCAAACTCCTCAGGAGACATGGGGAGCAGGTTGTCTGTGGTCTGAAGTCTAGAAGGG
TGAACTTCAGACACAGAAATCAACTCAGTCTTGATATATCCAGTTCCTTTAGGGCCATCAAGTTCCATTG
GCTCTGGTGCTTCCTTTGGCCTGGAGTAATACTTTCCAAAGGCATGGTCTTTGTCAATATTTGGATACAG
ATACTTCAGGGGATTCTCAGGAATATTCTCAGCAGCCATGACTTTGTAATTGCGAATGATGTCAGGGAAA
GTAACAGCAGAAAGTTCTTTCTTCGTGTAGGGTTCAACCGCATGGAAGTCAGGTTCGCCTCCGTTCTGGG
ACCGCTCCACCCATGTGAATGTGATGGCCCCTTCCCGGGAGCTCTCACTGAACCGCAGCAGGAAGGTCCC
CGGCTGCTGGTCCTTCAACAGGGCACGCTCTCGCTCCTTGCTGATGAAGCCCATGATGCACCCATCATTC
CAGAGAGGGAGCAGGTGTTTTTTAATGAGTTCTAGGATGCTTTCAATCCAAAGCCAGAAGGGAAAATTTT
TATCATTTATATTTTCCTTACAAAACCTCGTCCACGGAATGAGACCATCGGGGCTGGCGTTAGGACCAAG
AAGCTTCTCTCCCAACATGTTCAGCTGGTCCACATTGAGACCTCTTTTGGTGACAGAAGAA
