>Addgene plasmid #71454 | pLV-WT-STAT1 | addgene partial sequence | sequence record 142907 | STAT1-F 5'-GGAGTTTGTTTTGGCACCA-3'
TGTCGTAACAACTCCGCCCCATTGACGCAAATGGGCGGTAGGCGTGTACGGTGGGAGGTCTATATAAGCA
GAGCTCTCTGGCTAACTAGAGAACCCACTGCTTACTGGCTTATCGAAATTAATACGACTCACTATAGGGA
GACCCAAGCTTGGTACCGAGCTCGGATCCACTAGTAACGGCCGCCAGTGTGCTGGAATTCTGCAGATATC
CATCACACTGGCGGCCGCACAAGGTGGCAGGATGTCTCAGTGGTACGAACTTCAGCAGCTTGACTCAAAA
TTCCTGGAGCAGGTTCACCAGCTTTATGATGACAGTTTTCCCATGGAAATCAGACAGTACCTGGCACAGT
GGTTAGAAAAGCAAGACTGGGAGCACGCTGCCAATGATGTTTCATTTGCCACCATCCGTTTTCATGACCT
CCTGTCACAGCTGGATGATCAATATAGTCGCTTTTCTTTGGAGAATAACTTCTTGCTACAGCATAACATA
AGGAAAAGCAAGCGTAATCTTCAGGATAATTTTCAGGAAGACCCAATCCAGATGTCTATGATCATTTACA
GCTGTCTGAAGGAAGAAAGGAAAATTCTGGAAAACGCCCAGAGATTTAATCAGGCTCAGTCGGGGAATAT
TCAGAGCACAGTGATGTTAGACAAACAGAAAGAGCTTGACAGTAAAGTCAGAAATGTGAAGGACAAGGTT
ATGTGTATAGAGCATGAAATCAAGAGCCTGGAAGATTTACAAGATGAATATGACTTCAAATGCAAAACCT
TGCAGAACAGAGAACACGAGACCAATGGTGTGGCAAAGAGTGATCAGAAACAAGAACAGCTGTTACTCAA
GAAGATGTATTTAATGCTTGAC
